Addgene plasmid #99230: Ensconsin-18-mEos2
Purpose: Mammalian expression of the photoconvertible protein mEos2 as an Ensconsin fusion.
Depositing lab: Periklis Pantazis. Publication: Rational Engineering of Photoconvertible Fluorescent Proteins for Dual-Color Fluorescence Nanoscopy Enabled by a Triplet-State Mechanism of Primed Conversion. Mohr MA, Kobitski AY, Sabater LR, Nienhaus K, Obara CJ, Lippincott-Schwartz J, Nienhaus GU, Pantazis P. Angew Chem Int Ed Engl. 2017 Jun 29. doi: 10.1002/anie.201706121. PubMed 28661566.
Backbone
  Vector backbone: pCMV
  Vector type: Mammalian Expression
  Selectable markers: Neomycin (select with G418)
Growth in bacteria
  Bacterial resistance: Kanamycin, 50 μg/mL
  Growth temperature: 37°C
  Growth strain: DH5alpha
  Copy number: Unknown
Gene/Insert
  Gene/Insert name: mEos2
  Species: Synthetic
  Insert size (bp): 681
  Promoter: CMV
  Tag / fusion protein: Ensconsin (MAP7) (N terminal on backbone)
  Cloning method: Restriction Enzyme; 5′ cloning site AgeI (not destroyed); 3′ cloning site NotI (not destroyed)
  Sequencing primers: 5′ atggtgttcagacacagc; 3′ CAAATGTGGTATGGCTGATT
Terms and licenses: Academic/Nonprofit Terms; Industry Terms: Not Available to Industry
How to cite: Ensconsin-18-mEos2 was a gift from Periklis Pantazis (Addgene plasmid # 99230 ; http://n2t.net/addgene:99230 ; RRID:Addgene_99230)
