[The description below was written by a language model from this plasmid's Addgene catalogue record and pLannotate feature annotations shown in this document.]
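Description:
Ensconsin-18-mEos2 is a 6,940 bp mammalian expression plasmid on a pCMV backbone that produces the microtubule-associated protein ensconsin (human MAP7) fused to the photoconvertible fluorescent protein mEos2. Transcription is driven by the human cytomegalovirus immediate early enhancer and promoter and terminated by an SV40 polyadenylation signal. The MAP7 coding sequence sits directly downstream of the promoter and is followed by a short stretch of residual multiple cloning site sequence that acts as a linker. After it comes the 681 bp synthetic mEos2 coding sequence, which was inserted between AgeI and NotI sites that both remain intact. Ensconsin therefore lies at the N terminus of the fusion and mEos2 at the C terminus. The "18" in the name probably refers to the linker length, but the record does not say so.

The plasmid is propagated in bacteria through a high-copy ColE1/pUC-type origin, and it also carries an f1 phage origin. A single Tn5 aminoglycoside phosphotransferase gene (NeoR/KanR) provides both selections. A bacterial bla-type promoter drives it for kanamycin resistance in E. coli, and the SV40 enhancer/early promoter drives it for G418 selection in mammalian cells, with an HSV TK polyadenylation signal downstream. The annotated fragments of SV40 large T antigen, ble and bGH poly(A) are short partial matches and appear to be backbone remnants, not functional elements.

mEos2 is a monomeric EosFP variant that switches from green to red emission, and MAP7 associates dynamically with microtubules, so the fusion labels the microtubule cytoskeleton with a photoconvertible marker. The associated publication concerns engineering of photoconvertible proteins for primed conversion and dual-color fluorescence nanoscopy, which suggests use in super-resolution and photoconversion imaging.
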