Features (pLannotate 1.2.2; 17 found; start..end, strand, type, name):
      1..304     +  enhancer       CMV enhancer: human cytomegalovirus immediate early enhancer
    305..508     +  promoter       CMV promoter: human cytomegalovirus (CMV) immediate early promoter
    531..558     +  misc_feature   MCS (fragment): multiple cloning site
    565..2811    +  CDS            MAP7: MAP7_HUMAN - Experimental evidence at protein level: Swiss-Prot protein existence level 1. Microtubule-stabilizing protein that may play an important role during reorganization of microtubules during polarization and differentiation of epithelial cells. Associates with microtubules in a dynamic manner. May play a role in the formation of intercellular contacts. Colocalization with TRPV4 results in the redistribution of TRPV4 toward the membrane and may link cytoskeletal microfilaments. From Homo sapiens (Human).
   2832..2858    +  misc_feature   MCS (fragment): multiple cloning site
   2866..3546    +  CDS            mEos2: monomeric variant of green-to-red photoswitchable fluorescent protein EosFP (McKinney et al., 2009)
   3562..3645    +  CDS            large T antigen (fragment): large T antigen from SV40 (simian virus 40)
   3668..3789    +  polyA_signal   SV40 poly(A) signal: SV40 polyadenylation signal
   3823..4251    -  rep_origin     f1 ori (sequence partly withheld): f1 bacteriophage origin of replication; arrow indicates direction of (+) strand synthesis
   4278..4382    +  promoter       AmpR promoter: bla
   4384..4741    +  promoter       SV40 promoter: SV40 enhancer and early promoter
   4776..5570    +  CDS            NeoR/KanR: aminoglycoside phosphotransferase from Tn5; aph(3')-II (or nptII); confers resistance to neomycin, kanamycin, and G418 (Geneticin®)
   5591..5743    +  CDS            ble (fragment): BLE_KLEPN - Experimental evidence at protein level: Swiss-Prot protein existence level 1. Binding protein with a strong affinity to the bleomycin family of antibiotics. Binds to CL990; an antimitotic-antibiotic compound. From Klebsiella pneumoniae.
   5802..5849    +  polyA_signal   HSV TK poly(A) signal: herpes simplex virus thymidine kinase polyadenylation signal (Cole and Stacy, 1985)
   5940..5956    -  polyA_signal   bGH poly(A) signal (fragment): bovine growth hormone polyadenylation signal
   6178..6766    +  rep_origin     ori: high-copy-number ColE1/pMB1/pBR322/pUC origin of replication
   6881..6940    +  enhancer       CMV enhancer (fragment): human cytomegalovirus immediate early enhancer
>Addgene plasmid #99230 | Ensconsin-18-mEos2 | addgene full sequence | sequence record 194796 | Addgene NGS Result
CGTTACATAACTTACGGTAAATGGCCCGCCTGGCTGACCGCCCAACGACCCCCGCCCATTGACGTCAATA
ATGACGTATGTTCCCATAGTAACGCCAATAGGGACTTTCCATTGACGTCAATGGGTGGAGTATTTACGGT
AAACTGCCCACTTGGCAGTACATCAAGTGTATCATATGCCAAGTACGCCCCCTATTGACGTCAATGACGG
TAAATGGCCCGCCTGGCATTATGCCCAGTACATGACCTTATGGGACTTTCCTACTTGGCAGTACATCTAC
GTATTAGTCATCGCTATTACCATGGTGATGCGGTTTTGGCAGTACATCAATGGGCGTGGATAGCGGTTTG
ACTCACGGGGATTTCCAAGTCTCCACCCCATTGACGTCAATGGGAGTTTGTTTTGGCACCAAAATCAACG
GGACTTTCCAAAATGTCGTAACAACTCCGCCCCATTGACGCAAATGGGCGGTAGGCGTGTACGGTGGGAG
GTCTATATAAGCAGAGCTGGTTTAGTGAACCGTCAGATCCGCTAGCGCTACCGGACTCAGATCTCGAGGC
CACCATGGCGGAGCTAGGAGCTGGCGGCGACGGCCACAGGGGCGGCGACGGCGCAGTGCGAAGCGAAACA
GCACCCGACAGCTACAAAGTGCAAGATAAGAAAAATGCCTCCAGCCGCCCTGCCTCTGCAATTTCAGGAC
AAAATAACAACCACTCAGGAAATAAACCAGACCCTCCGCCTGTGTTACGTGTTGATGACCGGCAGCGGCT
GGCCCGGGAGCGACGTGAGGAACGGGAGAAACAGCTAGCTGCAAGAGAAATAGTGTGGTTAGAAAGAGAA
GAGCGAGCCAGGCAGCACTACGAGAAGCACCTGGAAGAGCGGAAGAAGAGGTTGGAGGAGCAGAGGCAGA
AGGAGGAGCGGAGGAGGGCTGCTGTGGAGGAGAAGCGGAGGCAGAGACTTGAGGAGGACAAAGAACGCCA
CGAAGCTGTTGTACGGCGCACAATGGAAAGGAGCCAGAAGCCAAAACAGAAGCATAACCGTTGGTCGTGG
GGAGGCTCTCTCCATGGGAGCCCTAGCATCCACAGTGCAGATCCAGACAGGCGGTCAGTTTCCACCATGA
ATCTTTCGAAATATGTTGATCCCGTCATTAGCAAGCGGCTCTCCTCTTCATCTGCAACTTTACTAAATTC
TCCAGATAGAGCTCGCCGCCTGCAGCTCAGCCCATGGGAGAGCAGCGTTGTTAACAGACTCCTGACGCCC
ACACATTCGTTCCTGGCCAGAAGTAAAAGCACAGCTGCCTTGTCTGGAGAAGCAGCATCTTGCAGCCCCA
TCATCATGCCCTACAAAGCTGCACACTCTAGAAATTCGATGGATCGACCAAAACTCTTTGTAACACCACC
TGAGGGCTCTTCTCGCAGGAGGATCATTCATGGCACAGCGAGCTATAAAAAAGAAAGAGAGAGAGAAAAT
GTACTCTTCCTCACATCTGGCACCCGAAGGGCTGTATCTCCATCTAATCCCAAAGCAAGACAACCAGCTC
GCTCCCGACTTTGGCTTCCGTCCAAGTCTCTTCCTCATTTGCCTGGCACACCCAGACCGACATCCTCCTT
GCCACCCGGCTCAGTCAAAGCTGCTCCTGCTCAGGTCCGGCCCCCATCCCCCGGCAACATCCGCCCTGTC
AAGAGGGAAGTCAAAGTGGAGCCTGAGAAGAAAGATCCTGAGAAGGAACCTCAGAAAGTTGCCAATGAGC
CCTCACTAAAGGGCAGAGCACCTTTAGTGAAGGTAGAAGAAGCCACAGTTGAAGAGCGGACACCTGCTGA
ACCAGAAGTTGGCCCTGCTGCTCCAGCCATGGCCCCAGCTCCAGCCTCGGCCCCAGCTCCAGCCTCGGCC
CCAGCTCCAGCCCCGGTCCCCACCCCAGCCATGGTCTCAGCCCCGTCATCCACTGTGAATGCCAGTGCTT
CTGTTAAGACTTCTGCAGGCACCACCGACCCAGAGGAGGCCACAAGGCTTCTAGCTGAGAAGAGGCGGCT
GGCCCGAGAGCAGAGAGAAAAGGAAGAAAGGGAGAGGAGGGAGCAGGAAGAGCTTGAAAGACAAAAGAGA
GAGGAATTGGCTCAACGTGTGGCTGAAGAGAGGACGACTCGCCGTGAGGAGGAGTCGCGCAGGCTGGAAG
CCGAGCAGGCCCGGGAGAAGGAGGAGCAGCTGCAGCGGCAGGCGGAGGAGCGGGCGCTGCGCGAGTGGGA
GGAGGCAGAGCGCGCCCAGAGGCAGAAAGAAGAAGAAGCTCGCGTTCGTGAAGAAGCAGAGAGGGTCCGG
CAGGAACGAGAGAAGCATTTCCAGAGAGAAGAGCAAGAGCGCCTGGAGAGAAAGAAGCGACTTGAGGAGA
TTATGAAAAGAACCAGGAGAACAGAAGCTACAGATAAGAAAACCAGTGATCAGAGAAACGGTGATATAGC
CAAGGGAGCTCTCACTGGAGGAACAGAGGTGTCTGCACTTCCATGTACAACAAACGCTCCGGGAAATGGA
AAGCCAGTTGGTAGCCCACATGTGGTTACCTCACACCAGTCAAAAGTGACAGTGGAGAGCACTCCCGATT
TGGAAAAACAACCAAATGAAAATGGTGTATCTGTTCAGAATGAAAATTTTGAAGAAATTATAAACTTACC
CATTGGATCTAAACCATCCAGATTAGATGTCACCAACAGTGAGAGCCCAGAAATTCCTTTGAATCCAATT
TTGGCCTTTGATGATGAAGGGACACTTGGGCCCCTGCCTCAGGTAGATGGTGTTCAGACACAGCAGACTG
CAGAAGTTATAGGCAGCGCAGGCGGAAGCGGGGTACCGCGGGCCCGGGATCCACCGGTCGCCACCATGAG
TGCGATTAAGCCAGACATGAAGATCAAACTCCGTATGGAAGGCAACGTAAACGGGCACCACTTTGTGATC
GACGGAGATGGTACAGGCAAGCCTTTTGAGGGAAAACAGAGTATGGATCTTGAAGTCAAAGAGGGCGGAC
CTCTGCCTTTTGCCTTTGATATCCTGACCACTGCATTCCATTACGGCAACAGGGTATTCGCCAAATATCC
AGACAACATACAAGACTATTTTAAGCAGTCGTTTCCTAAGGGGTATTCGTGGGAACGAAGCTTGACTTTC
GAAGACGGGGGCATTTGCATTGCCAGAAACGACATAACAATGGAAGGGGACACTTTCTATAATAAAGTTC
GATTTTATGGTACCAACTTTCCCGCCAATGGTCCAGTTATGCAGAAGAAGACGCTGAAATGGGAGCCCTC
CACTGAGAAAATGTATGTGCGTGATGGAGTGCTGACGGGTGATATTCATATGGCTTTGTTGCTTGAAGGA
AATGCCCATTACCGATGTGACTTCAGAACTACTTACAAAGCTAAGGAGAAGGGTGTCAAGTTACCAGGCT
ACCACTTTGTGGACCACTGCATTGAGATTTTAAGCCATGACAAAGATTACAACAAGGTTAAGCTGTATGA
GCATGCTGTTGCTCATTCTGGATTGCCTGACAATGCCAGACGATAAGCGGCCGCGACTCTAGATCATAAT
CAGCCATACCACATTTGTAGAGGTTTTACTTGCTTTAAAAAACCTCCCACACCTCCCCCTGAACCTGAAA
CATAAAATGAATGCAATTGTTGTTGTTAACTTGTTTATTGCAGCTTATAATGGTTACAAATAAAGCAATA
GCATCACAAATTTCACAAATAAAGCATTTTTTTCACTGCATTCTAGTTGTGGTTTGTCCAAACTCATCAA
TGTATCTTAAGGCGTAAATTGTAAGCGTTAATATTTTGTTAAAATTCGCGTTAAATTTTTGTTAAATCAG
CTCATTTTTTAACCAATAGGCCGAAATCGGCAAAATCCCTTATAAATCAAAAGAATAGACCGAGATAGGG
T
[37 nt withheld, positions 3922-3958]
AAAGAACGTGGACTCCAACGTCAAAGG
[49 nt withheld, positions 3986-4034]
T
[91 nt withheld, positions 4036-4126]
G
[124 nt withheld, positions 4128-4251]
CAGGTGGCACTTTTCGGGGAAATGTGCGCGGAACCCCTATTTGTTTATTTTTCTAAATACATTCAAATAT
GTATCCGCTCATGAGACAATAACCCTGATAAATGCTTCAATAATATTGAAAAAGGAAGAGTCCTGAGGCG
GAAAGAACCAGCTGTGGAATGTGTGTCAGTTAGGGTGTGGAAAGTCCCCAGGCTCCCCAGCAGGCAGAAG
TATGCAAAGCATGCATCTCAATTAGTCAGCAACCAGGTGTGGAAAGTCCCCAGGCTCCCCAGCAGGCAGA
AGTATGCAAAGCATGCATCTCAATTAGTCAGCAACCATAGTCCCGCCCCTAACTCCGCCCATCCCGCCCC
TAACTCCGCCCAGTTCCGCCCATTCTCCGCCCCATGGCTGACTAATTTTTTTTATTTATGCAGAGGCCGA
GGCCGCCTCGGCCTCTGAGCTATTCCAGAAGTAGTGAGGAGGCTTTTTTGGAGGCCTAGGCTTTTGCAAA
GATCGATCAAGAGACAGGATGAGGATCGTTTCGCATGATTGAACAAGATGGATTGCACGCAGGTTCTCCG
GCCGCTTGGGTGGAGAGGCTATTCGGCTATGACTGGGCACAACAGACAATCGGCTGCTCTGATGCCGCCG
TGTTCCGGCTGTCAGCGCAGGGGCGCCCGGTTCTTTTTGTCAAGACCGACCTGTCCGGTGCCCTGAATGA
ACTGCAAGACGAGGCAGCGCGGCTATCGTGGCTGGCCACGACGGGCGTTCCTTGCGCAGCTGTGCTCGAC
GTTGTCACTGAAGCGGGAAGGGACTGGCTGCTATTGGGCGAAGTGCCGGGGCAGGATCTCCTGTCATCTC
ACCTTGCTCCTGCCGAGAAAGTATCCATCATGGCTGATGCAATGCGGCGGCTGCATACGCTTGATCCGGC
TACCTGCCCATTCGACCACCAAGCGAAACATCGCATCGAGCGAGCACGTACTCGGATGGAAGCCGGTCTT
GTCGATCAGGATGATCTGGACGAAGAGCATCAGGGGCTCGCGCCAGCCGAACTGTTCGCCAGGCTCAAGG
CGAGCATGCCCGACGGCGAGGATCTCGTCGTGACCCATGGCGATGCCTGCTTGCCGAATATCATGGTGGA
AAATGGCCGCTTTTCTGGATTCATCGACTGTGGCCGGCTGGGTGTGGCGGACCGCTATCAGGACATAGCG
TTGGCTACCCGTGATATTGCTGAAGAGCTTGGCGGCGAATGGGCTGACCGCTTCCTCGTGCTTTACGGTA
TCGCCGCTCCCGATTCGCAGCGCATCGCCTTCTATCGCCTTCTTGACGAGTTCTTCTGAGCGGGACTCTG
GGGTTCGAAATGACCGACCAAGCGACGCCCAACCTGCCATCACGAGATTTCGATTCCACCGCCGCCTTCT
ATGAAAGGTTGGGCTTCGGAATCGTTTTCCGGGACGCCGGCTGGATGATCCTCCAGCGCGGGGATCTCAT
GCTGGAGTTCTTCGCCCACCCTAGGGGGAGGCTAACTGAAACACGGAAGGAGACAATACCGGAAGGAACC
CGCGCTATGACGGCAATAAAAAGACAGAATAAAACGCACGGTGTTGGGTCGTTTGTTCATAAACGCGGGG
TTCGGTCCCAGGGCTGGCACTCTGTCGATACCCCACCGAGACCCCATTGGGGCCAATACGCCCGCGTTTC
TTCCTTTTCCCCACCCCACCCCCCAAGTTCGGGTGAAGGCCCAGGGCTCGCAGCCAACGTCGGGGCGGCA
GGCCCTGCCATAGCCTCAGGTTACTCATATATACTTTAGATTGATTTAAAACTTCATTTTTAATTTAAAA
GGATCTAGGTGAAGATCCTTTTTGATAATCTCATGACCAAAATCCCTTAACGTGAGTTTTCGTTCCACTG
AGCGTCAGACCCCGTAGAAAAGATCAAAGGATCTTCTTGAGATCCTTTTTTTCTGCGCGTAATCTGCTGC
TTGCAAACAAAAAAACCACCGCTACCAGCGGTGGTTTGTTTGCCGGATCAAGAGCTACCAACTCTTTTTC
CGAAGGTAACTGGCTTCAGCAGAGCGCAGATACCAAATACTGTTCTTCTAGTGTAGCCGTAGTTAGGCCA
CCACTTCAAGAACTCTGTAGCACCGCCTACATACCTCGCTCTGCTAATCCTGTTACCAGTGGCTGCTGCC
AGTGGCGATAAGTCGTGTCTTACCGGGTTGGACTCAAGACGATAGTTACCGGATAAGGCGCAGCGGTCGG
GCTGAACGGGGGGTTCGTGCACACAGCCCAGCTTGGAGCGAACGACCTACACCGAACTGAGATACCTACA
GCGTGAGCTATGAGAAAGCGCCACGCTTCCCGAAGGGAGAAAGGCGGACAGGTATCCGGTAAGCGGCAGG
GTCGGAACAGGAGAGCGCACGAGGGAGCTTCCAGGGGGAAACGCCTGGTATCTTTATAGTCCTGTCGGGT
TTCGCCACCTCTGACTTGAGCGTCGATTTTTGTGATGCTCGTCAGGGGGGCGGAGCCTATGGAAAAACGC
CAGCAACGCGGCCTTTTTACGGTTCCTGGCCTTTTGCTGGCCTTTTGCTCACATGTTCTTTCCTGCGTTA
TCCCCTGATTCTGTGGATAACCGTATTACCGCCATGCATTAGTTATTAATAGTAATCAATTACGGGGTCA
TTAGTTCATAGCCCATATATGGAGTTCCG
