>Addgene plasmid #99230 | Ensconsin-18-mEos2 | depositor partial sequence | sequence record 181597 | Sequence covers the entire FP sequence. Primer used was pFastBacR (Genewiz)
CTTATCGTCTGGCATTGTCAGGCAATCCAGAATGAGCAACAGCATGCTCATACAGCTTAACCTTGTTGTA
ATCTTTGTCATGGCTTAAAATCTCAATGCAGTGGTCCACAAAGTGGTAGCCTGGTAACTTGACACCCTTC
TCCTTAGCTTTGTAAGTAGTTCTGAAGTCACATCGGTAATGGGCATTTCCTTCAAGCAACAAAGCCATAT
GAATATCACCCGTCAGCACTCCATCACGCACATACATTTTCTCAGTGGAGGGCTCCCATTTCAGCGTCTT
CTTCTGCATAACTGGACCATTGGCGGGAAAGTTGGTACCATAAAATCGAACTTTATTATAGAAAGTGTCC
CCTTCCATTGTTATGTCGTTTCTGGCAATGCAAATGCCCCCGTCTTCGAAAGTCAAGCTTCGTTCCCACG
AATACCCCTTAGGAAACGACTGCTTAAAATAGTCTTGTATGTTGTCTGGATATTTGGCGAATACCCTGTT
GCCGTAATGGAATGCAGTGGTCAGGATATCAAAGGCAAAAGGCAGAGGTCCGCCCTCTTTGACTTCAAGA
TCCATACTCTGTTTTCCCTCAAAAGGCTTGCCTGTACCATCTCCGTCGATCACAAAGTGGTGCCCGTTTA
CGTTGCCTTCCATACGGAGTTTGATCTTCATGTCTGGCTTAATCGCACTCATGGTGGCGACCGGTGGATC
CCGGGCCCGCGGTACCCCGCTTCCGCCTGCGCTGCCTATAACTTCTGCAGTCTGCTGTGTCTGAACACCA
TCTACCTGAGGCAGGGGCCCAAGTGTCCCTTCATCATCAAAGGCCAAAATTGGATTCAAAGGAATTTCTG
GGCTCTCACTGTTGGTGACATCTAATCTGGATGGTTTAGATCCAATGGGTAAGTTTATAATTTCTTCAAA
ATTTTCATTCTGAACAGATACACCATTTTCATTTGGTTGTTTTTCCAAATCGGGAGTGCTC
